Addgene plasmid #108951: pET-28a(+)-IDI2
Purpose: heterologous expression of IDI2 of T. thermophilus in E. coli
Depositing lab: Frank Schulz. Depositing organization: Ruhr-Universitaet Bochum. Publication: An in vitro Biosynthesis of Sesquiterpenes starting from Acetic Acid. Schulz F, Dirkmann M, Nowack J. Chembiochem. 2018 Aug 7. doi: 10.1002/cbic.201800128. PubMed 30085399.
Backbone
  Vector backbone: pET-28a(+)
  Vector type: Bacterial Expression
Growth in bacteria
  Bacterial resistance: Kanamycin, 50 μg/mL
  Growth temperature: 30°C
  Growth strain: DH5alpha
  Copy number: High Copy
Gene/Insert
  Gene/Insert name: Isopentenyldiphosphat isomerase 2 (IDI2)
  Species: Thermus thermophilus
  Tag / fusion protein: His6-Tag (N terminal on backbone)
  Cloning method: Restriction Enzyme; 5′ cloning site unknown (unknown if destroyed); 3′ cloning site unknown (unknown if destroyed)
Terms and licenses: Academic/Nonprofit Terms; Industry Terms: Not Available to Industry
Depositor comments: codon-optimized synthetic gene for expression in E. coli
How to cite: pET-28a(+)-IDI2 was a gift from Frank Schulz (Addgene plasmid # 108951 ; http://n2t.net/addgene:108951 ; RRID:Addgene_108951)
