[The description below was written by a language model from this plasmid's Addgene catalogue record and pLannotate feature annotations shown in this document.]
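Description:
pET-28a(+)-IDI2 is a bacterial expression plasmid of about 6.3 kb, built on the pET-28a(+) backbone for heterologous production of the type 2 isopentenyl diphosphate isomerase (IDI2, gene fni) of Thermus thermophilus in E. coli. The plasmid replicates from a ColE1/pBR322-type origin accompanied by the bom region and the rop gene. The catalogue lists it as high copy, although rop normally moderates copy number. It is selected with kanamycin through the aph(3')-Ia resistance gene. An f1 origin is also present. The short tetracycline-resistance fragments, the AmpR promoter fragment and the predicted YPB1 reading frame in the annotation appear to be pBR322-derived backbone remnants rather than functional elements.

The insert is a synthetic, E. coli codon-optimised open reading frame of roughly 1 kb. It sits downstream of the T7 promoter, a lac operator and the T7 gene 10 ribosome binding site, and is followed by the T7 terminator. The backbone-encoded lacI gene supplies repressor, so transcription stays low until IPTG is added in a host that provides T7 RNA polymerase. The protein carries the vector's N-terminal His6 tag followed by a thrombin cleavage site, which allows metal-affinity purification and optional tag removal. A second His-coding stretch lies downstream of the gene, but the record does not show whether it is translated, and the catalogue lists only the N-terminal tag. The restriction sites used for cloning are not recorded.

The enzyme interconverts isopentenyl diphosphate and dimethylallyl diphosphate. The associated work concerns in vitro biosynthesis of sesquiterpenes from acetic acid, consistent with use of the purified enzyme in a reconstituted pathway. The depositor and sequencing-derived records differ by only a few nucleotides and show the same feature layout.
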