Features (pLannotate 1.2.2; 21 found; start..end, strand, type, name):
     12..467     +  rep_origin     f1 ori (sequence partly withheld): f1 bacteriophage origin of replication; arrow indicates direction of (+) strand synthesis
    494..551     +  promoter       AmpR promoter (fragment): bla
    560..1375    -  CDS            KanR: aminoglycoside phosphotransferase; aph(3')-Ia; confers resistance to kanamycin in bacteria or G418 (Geneticin®) in eukaryotes
   1497..2085    +  rep_origin     ori: high-copy-number ColE1/pMB1/pBR322/pUC origin of replication
   2271..2413    -  misc_feature   bom: basis of mobility region from pBR322
   2515..2706    -  CDS            rop: Rop protein, which maintains plasmids at low copy number; rop
   2723..3103    +  CDS            YPB1_ECOLX: Protein predicted: Swiss-Prot protein existence level 4. From Escherichia coli.
   3175..3466    -  CDS            TcR (fragment): tetracycline efflux protein; tet; confers resistance to tetracycline
   3481..3502    -  protein_bind   CAP binding site: CAP binding activates transcription in the presence of cAMP. E. coli catabolite activator protein
   3515..4597    -  CDS            lacI: lac repressor; lacI; The lac repressor binds to the lac operator to inhibit transcription in E. coli. This inhibition can be relieved by adding lactose or isopropyl-β-D-thiogalactopyranoside (IPTG).
   4598..4675    -  promoter       lacI promoter: lacI
   4683..4962    -  CDS            TcR (fragment): tetracycline efflux protein; tet; confers resistance to tetracycline
   4984..5002    +  promoter       T7 promoter: promoter for bacteriophage T7 RNA polymerase
   5003..5027    +  protein_bind   lac operator: The lac repressor binds to the lac operator to inhibit transcription in E. coli. This inhibition can be relieved by adding lactose or isopropyl-β-D-thiogalactopyranoside (IPTG). lac repressor encoded by lacI
   5042..5064    +  RBS            RBS: efficient ribosome binding site from bacteriophage T7 gene 10 (Olins and Rangwala, 1989)
   5083..5099    +  CDS            capTEV™ (fragment): composite tag for in vivo biotinylation, TEV protease cleavage, and 6xHis tagging
   5110..5127    +  CDS            thrombin site: thrombin recognition and cleavage site
   5131..6126    +  CDS            fni: IDI2_THET2 - Experimental evidence at protein level: Swiss-Prot protein existence level 1. Involved in the biosynthesis of isoprenoids. Catalyzes the 1,3-allylic rearrangement of the homoallylic substrate isopentenyl (IPP) to its allylic isomer, dimethylallyl diphosphate (DMAPP). From Thermus thermophilus (strain ATCC BAA-163 / DSM 7039 / HB27).
   6139..6156    +  CDS            9xHis (fragment): 9xHis affinity tag
   6166..6215    +  CDS            SET1 (fragment): solubility-enhancement tag derived from T7 phage gene 10B
   6223..6270    +  terminator     T7 terminator: transcription terminator for bacteriophage T7 RNA polymerase
>Addgene plasmid #108951 | pET-28a(+)-IDI2 | depositor full sequence | sequence record 205439 | pET-28a(+)-IDI2 sequence 6295 bps
TGGCGAATGGG
[124 nt withheld, positions 12-135]
C
[91 nt withheld, positions 137-227]
A
[49 nt withheld, positions 229-277]
CCTTTGACGTTGGAGTCCACGTTCTTT
[37 nt withheld, positions 305-341]
ACCCTATCTCGGTCTATTCTTTTGATTTATAAGGGATTTTGCCGATTTCGGCCTATTGGTTAAAAAATGA
GCTGATTTAACAAAAATTTAACGCGAATTTTAACAAAATATTAACGTTTACAATTTCAGGTGGCACTTTT
CGGGGAAATGTGCGCGGAACCCCTATTTGTTTATTTTTCTAAATACATTCAAATATGTATCCGCTCATGA
ATTAATTCTTAGAAAAACTCATCGAGCATCAAATGAAACTGCAATTTATTCATATCAGGATTATCAATAC
CATATTTTTGAAAAAGCCGTTTCTGTAATGAAGGAGAAAACTCACCGAGGCAGTTCCATAGGATGGCAAG
ATCCTGGTATCGGTCTGCGATTCCGACTCGTCCAACATCAATACAACCTATTAATTTCCCCTCGTCAAAA
ATAAGGTTATCAAGTGAGAAATCACCATGAGTGACGACTGAATCCGGTGAGAATGGCAAAAGTTTATGCA
TTTCTTTCCAGACTTGTTCAACAGGCCAGCCATTACGCTCGTCATCAAAATCACTCGCATCAACCAAACC
GTTATTCATTCGTGATTGCGCCTGAGCGAGACGAAATACGCGATCGCTGTTAAAAGGACAATTACAAACA
GGAATCGAATGCAACCGGCGCAGGAACACTGCCAGCGCATCAACAATATTTTCACCTGAATCAGGATATT
CTTCTAATACCTGGAATGCTGTTTTCCCGGGGATCGCAGTGGTGAGTAACCATGCATCATCAGGAGTACG
GATAAAATGCTTGATGGTCGGAAGAGGCATAAATTCCGTCAGCCAGTTTAGTCTGACCATCTCATCTGTA
ACATCATTGGCAACGCTACCTTTGCCATGTTTCAGAAACAACTCTGGCGCATCGGGCTTCCCATACAATC
GATAGATTGTCGCACCTGATTGCCCGACATTATCGCGAGCCCATTTATACCCATATAAATCAGCATCCAT
GTTGGAATTTAATCGCGGCCTAGAGCAAGACGTTTCCCGTTGAATATGGCTCATAACACCCCTTGTATTA
CTGTTTATGTAAGCAGACAGTTTTATTGTTCATGACCAAAATCCCTTAACGTGAGTTTTCGTTCCACTGA
GCGTCAGACCCCGTAGAAAAGATCAAAGGATCTTCTTGAGATCCTTTTTTTCTGCGCGTAATCTGCTGCT
TGCAAACAAAAAAACCACCGCTACCAGCGGTGGTTTGTTTGCCGGATCAAGAGCTACCAACTCTTTTTCC
GAAGGTAACTGGCTTCAGCAGAGCGCAGATACCAAATACTGTCCTTCTAGTGTAGCCGTAGTTAGGCCAC
CACTTCAAGAACTCTGTAGCACCGCCTACATACCTCGCTCTGCTAATCCTGTTACCAGTGGCTGCTGCCA
GTGGCGATAAGTCGTGTCTTACCGGGTTGGACTCAAGACGATAGTTACCGGATAAGGCGCAGCGGTCGGG
CTGAACGGGGGGTTCGTGCACACAGCCCAGCTTGGAGCGAACGACCTACACCGAACTGAGATACCTACAG
CGTGAGCTATGAGAAAGCGCCACGCTTCCCGAAGGGAGAAAGGCGGACAGGTATCCGGTAAGCGGCAGGG
TCGGAACAGGAGAGCGCACGAGGGAGCTTCCAGGGGGAAACGCCTGGTATCTTTATAGTCCTGTCGGGTT
TCGCCACCTCTGACTTGAGCGTCGATTTTTGTGATGCTCGTCAGGGGGGCGGAGCCTATGGAAAAACGCC
AGCAACGCGGCCTTTTTACGGTTCCTGGCCTTTTGCTGGCCTTTTGCTCACATGTTCTTTCCTGCGTTAT
CCCCTGATTCTGTGGATAACCGTATTACCGCCTTTGAGTGAGCTGATACCGCTCGCCGCAGCCGAACGAC
CGAGCGCAGCGAGTCAGTGAGCGAGGAAGCGGAAGAGCGCCTGATGCGGTATTTTCTCCTTACGCATCTG
TGCGGTATTTCACACCGCATATATGGTGCACTCTCAGTACAATCTGCTCTGATGCCGCATAGTTAAGCCA
GTATACACTCCGCTATCGCTACGTGACTGGGTCATGGCTGCGCCCCGACACCCGCCAACACCCGCTGACG
CGCCCTGACGGGCTTGTCTGCTCCCGGCATCCGCTTACAGACAAGCTGTGACCGTCTCCGGGAGCTGCAT
GTGTCAGAGGTTTTCACCGTCATCACCGAAACGCGCGAGGCAGCTGCGGTAAAGCTCATCAGCGTGGTCG
TGAAGCGATTCACAGATGTCTGCCTGTTCATCCGCGTCCAGCTCGTTGAGTTTCTCCAGAAGCGTTAATG
TCTGGCTTCTGATAAAGCGGGCCATGTTAAGGGCGGTTTTTTCCTGTTTGGTCACTGATGCCTCCGTGTA
AGGGGGATTTCTGTTCATGGGGGTAATGATACCGATGAAACGAGAGAGGATGCTCACGATACGGGTTACT
GATGATGAACATGCCCGGTTACTGGAACGTTGTGAGGGTAAACAACTGGCGGTATGGATGCGGCGGGACC
AGAGAAAAATCACTCAGGGTCAATGCCAGCGCTTCGTTAATACAGATGTAGGTGTTCCACAGGGTAGCCA
GCAGCATCCTGCGATGCAGATCCGGAACATAATGGTGCAGGGCGCTGACTTCCGCGTTTCCAGACTTTAC
GAAACACGGAAACCGAAGACCATTCATGTTGTTGCTCAGGTCGCAGACGTTTTGCAGCAGCAGTCGCTTC
ACGTTCGCTCGCGTATCGGTGATTCATTCTGCTAACCAGTAAGGCAACCCCGCCAGCCTAGCCGGGTCCT
CAACGACAGGAGCACGATCATGCGCACCCGTGGGGCCGCCATGCCGGCGATAATGGCCTGCTTCTCGCCG
AAACGTTTGGTGGCGGGACCAGTGACGAAGGCTTGAGCGAGGGCGTGCAAGATTCCGAATACCGCAAGCG
ACAGGCCGATCATCGTCGCGCTCCAGCGAAAGCGGTCCTCGCCGAAAATGACCCAGAGCGCTGCCGGCAC
CTGTCCTACGAGTTGCATGATAAAGAAGACAGTCATAAGTGCGGCGACGATAGTCATGCCCCGCGCCCAC
CGGAAGGAGCTGACTGGGTTGAAGGCTCTCAAGGGCATCGGTCGAGATCCCGGTGCCTAATGAGTGAGCT
AACTTACATTAATTGCGTTGCGCTCACTGCCCGCTTTCCAGTCGGGAAACCTGTCGTGCCAGCTGCATTA
ATGAATCGGCCAACGCGCGGGGAGAGGCGGTTTGCGTATTGGGCGCCAGGGTGGTTTTTCTTTTCACCAG
TGAGACGGGCAACAGCTGATTGCCCTTCACCGCCTGGCCCTGAGAGAGTTGCAGCAAGCGGTCCACGCTG
GTTTGCCCCAGCAGGCGAAAATCCTGTTTGATGGTGGTTAACGGCGGGATATAACATGAGCTGTCTTCGG
TATCGTCGTATCCCACTACCGAGATATCCGCACCAACGCGCAGCCCGGACTCGGTAATGGCGCGCATTGC
GCCCAGCGCCATCTGATCGTTGGCAACCAGCATCGCAGTGGGAACGATGCCCTCATTCAGCATTTGCATG
GTTTGTTGAAAACCGGACATGGCACTCCAGTCGCCTTCCCGTTCCGCTATCGGCTGAATTTGATTGCGAG
TGAGATATTTATGCCAGCCAGCCAGACGCAGACGCGCCGAGACAGAACTTAATGGGCCCGCTAACAGCGC
GATTTGCTGGTGACCCAATGCGACCAGATGCTCCACGCCCAGTCGCGTACCGTCTTCATGGGAGAAAATA
ATACTGTTGATGGGTGTCTGGTCAGAGACATCAAGAAATAACGCCGGAACATTAGTGCAGGCAGCTTCCA
CAGCAATGGCATCCTGGTCATCCAGCGGATAGTTAATGATCAGCCCACTGACGCGTTGCGCGAGAAGATT
GTGCACCGCCGCTTTACAGGCTTCGACGCCGCTTCGTTCTACCATCGACACCACCACGCTGGCACCCAGT
TGATCGGCGCGAGATTTAATCGCCGCGACAATTTGCGACGGCGCGTGCAGGGCCAGACTGGAGGTGGCAA
CGCCAATCAGCAACGACTGTTTGCCCGCCAGTTGTTGTGCCACGCGGTTGGGAATGTAATTCAGCTCCGC
CATCGCCGCTTCCACTTTTTCCCGCGTTTTCGCAGAAACGTGGCTGGCCTGGTTCACCACGCGGGAAACG
GTCTGATAAGAGACACCGGCATACTCTGCGACATCGTATAACGTTACTGGTTTCACATTCACCACCCTGA
ATTGACTCTCTTCCGGGCGCTATCATGCCATACCGCGAAAGGTTTTGCGCCATTCGATGGTGTCCGGGAT
CTCGACGCTCTCCCTTATGCGACTCCTGCATTAGGAAGCAGCCCAGTAGTAGGTTGAGGCCGTTGAGCAC
CGCCGCCGCAAGGAATGGTGCATGCAAGGAGATGGCGCCCAACAGTCCCCCGGCCACGGGGCCTGCCACC
ATACCCACGCCGAAACAAGCGCTCATGAGCCCGAAGTGGCGAGCCCGATCTTCCCCATCGGTGATGTCGG
CGATATAGGCGCCAGCAACCGCACCTGTGGCGCCGGTGATGCCGGCCACGATGCGTCCGGCGTAGAGGAT
CGAGATCTCGATCCCGCGAAATTAATACGACTCACTATAGGGGAATTGTGAGCGGATAACAATTCCCCTC
TAGAAATAATTTTGTTTAACTTTAAGAAGGAGATATACCATGGGCAGCAGCCATCATCATCATCATCACA
GCAGCGGCCTGGTGCCGCGCGGCAGCCATATGAATATTCGTGAACGTAAACGCAAACATTTGGAGGCGTG
TCTGGAAGGTGAAGTGGCATATCAGAAAACAACCACGGGTCTGGAAGGTTTTCGTTTACGCTATCAGGCA
CTGGCCGGCTTAGCGCTGTCAGAAGTGGATCTGACAACCCCGTTTCTGGGCAAAACCCTGAAAGCTCCGT
TTTTAATCGGTGCCATGACGGGCGGCGAAGAAAATGGCGAACGTATCAACTTGGCCCTGGCCGAAGCGGC
TGAAGCCTTAGGCGTTGGTATGATGCTGGGCTCAGGTCGCATCTTACTGGAACGTCCGGAAGCTCTGCGT
AGTTTTCGTGTGCGTAAAGTGGCTCCTAAAGCGCTGTTAATTGCCAACTTAGGCTTAGCACAGCTGCGTC
GCTATGGTCGCGATGATCTGCTGCGCCTGGTTGAAATGTTAGAAGCAGATGCACTGGCCTTTCATGTTAA
TCCACTTCAAGAAGCAGTTCAGCGTGGGGATACAGATTTTCGCGGCTTAGTTGAACGCTTAGCCGAATTA
TTACCACTGCCATTTCCAGTTATGGTTAAAGAAGTGGGTCATGGTCTGAGTCGCGAAGCGGCACTGGCAT
TACGCGATCTCCCTCTGGCCGCAGTTGATGTTGCGGGTGCCGGCGGAACTTCTTGGGCCCGCGTTGAAGA
ATGGGTTCGCTTTGGTGAAGTTCGTCATCCGGAATTATGTGAAATCGGTATTCCTACCGCCCGTGCTATC
CTGGAAGTGCGCGAAGTGTTACCACATCTGCCTTTAGTTGCCTCAGGCGGTGTGTATACAGGTACGGATG
GCGCCAAAGCATTAGCCTTAGGTGCCGATCTGTTAGCAGTTGCTCGTCCATTATTACGTCCAGCCCTGGA
AGGCGCCGAGAGAGTTGCAGCTTGGATCGGCGATTATCTGGAAGAACTGCGAACCGCCCTGTTTGCTATC
GGTGCACGCAATCCTAAAGAAGCTCGTGGTCGTGTGGAACGTGTGTAATAACTCGAGCACCACCACCACC
ACCACTGAGATCCGGCTGCTAACAAAGCCCGAAAGGAAGCTGAGTTGGCTGCTGCCACCGCTGAGCAATA
ACTAGCATAACCCCTTGGGGCCTCTAAACGGGTCTTGAGGGGTTTTTTGCTGAAAGGAGGAACTATATCC
GGAT
