Features (pLannotate 1.2.2; 21 found; start..end, strand, type, name):
     12..440     +  rep_origin     f1 ori (sequence partly withheld): f1 bacteriophage origin of replication; arrow indicates direction of (+) strand synthesis
    493..550     +  promoter       AmpR promoter (fragment): bla
    559..1374    -  CDS            KanR: aminoglycoside phosphotransferase; aph(3')-Ia; confers resistance to kanamycin in bacteria or G418 (Geneticin®) in eukaryotes
   1496..2084    +  rep_origin     ori: high-copy-number ColE1/pMB1/pBR322/pUC origin of replication
   2270..2409    -  misc_feature   bom: basis of mobility region from pBR322
   2511..2702    -  CDS            rop: Rop protein, which maintains plasmids at low copy number; rop
   2719..3099    +  CDS            YPB1_ECOLX: Protein predicted: Swiss-Prot protein existence level 4. From Escherichia coli.
   3171..3462    -  CDS            TcR (fragment): tetracycline efflux protein; tet; confers resistance to tetracycline
   3477..3498    -  protein_bind   CAP binding site: CAP binding activates transcription in the presence of cAMP. E. coli catabolite activator protein
   3511..4593    -  CDS            lacI: lac repressor; lacI; The lac repressor binds to the lac operator to inhibit transcription in E. coli. This inhibition can be relieved by adding lactose or isopropyl-β-D-thiogalactopyranoside (IPTG).
   4594..4671    -  promoter       lacI promoter: lacI
   4679..4958    -  CDS            TcR (fragment): tetracycline efflux protein; tet; confers resistance to tetracycline
   4980..4998    +  promoter       T7 promoter: promoter for bacteriophage T7 RNA polymerase
   4999..5023    +  protein_bind   lac operator: The lac repressor binds to the lac operator to inhibit transcription in E. coli. This inhibition can be relieved by adding lactose or isopropyl-β-D-thiogalactopyranoside (IPTG). lac repressor encoded by lacI
   5038..5060    +  RBS            RBS: efficient ribosome binding site from bacteriophage T7 gene 10 (Olins and Rangwala, 1989)
   5079..5095    +  CDS            capTEV™ (fragment): composite tag for in vivo biotinylation, TEV protease cleavage, and 6xHis tagging
   5106..5123    +  CDS            thrombin site: thrombin recognition and cleavage site
   5127..6122    +  CDS            fni: IDI2_THET2 - Experimental evidence at protein level: Swiss-Prot protein existence level 1. Involved in the biosynthesis of isoprenoids. Catalyzes the 1,3-allylic rearrangement of the homoallylic substrate isopentenyl (IPP) to its allylic isomer, dimethylallyl diphosphate (DMAPP). From Thermus thermophilus (strain ATCC BAA-163 / DSM 7039 / HB27).
   6135..6152    +  CDS            9xHis (fragment): 9xHis affinity tag
   6162..6211    +  CDS            SET1 (fragment): solubility-enhancement tag derived from T7 phage gene 10B
   6219..6266    +  terminator     T7 terminator: transcription terminator for bacteriophage T7 RNA polymerase
>Addgene plasmid #108951 | pET-28a(+)-IDI2 | addgene full sequence | sequence record 213456 | Addgene NGS Result
TGGCGAATGGG
[124 nt withheld, positions 12-135]
C
[91 nt withheld, positions 137-227]
A
[49 nt withheld, positions 229-277]
CCTTTGACGTTGGAGTCCACGTTCTTT
[37 nt withheld, positions 305-341]
ACCCTATCTCGGTCTATTCTTTTGATTTATAAGGGATTTTGCCGATTTCGGCCTATTGGTTAAAAAATGA
GCTGATTTAACAAAAATTTAACGCGAATTTTAACAAAATATTAACGCTTACAATTTAGGTGGCACTTTTC
GGGGAAATGTGCGCGGAACCCCTATTTGTTTATTTTTCTAAATACATTCAAATATGTATCCGCTCATGAA
TTAATTCTTAGAAAAACTCATCGAGCATCAAATGAAACTGCAATTTATTCATATCAGGATTATCAATACC
ATATTTTTGAAAAAGCCGTTTCTGTAATGAAGGAGAAAACTCACCGAGGCAGTTCCATAGGATGGCAAGA
TCCTGGTATCGGTCTGCGATTCCGACTCGTCCAACATCAATACAACCTATTAATTTCCCCTCGTCAAAAA
TAAGGTTATCAAGTGAGAAATCACCATGAGTGACGACTGAATCCGGTGAGAATGGCAAAAGTTTATGCAT
TTCTTTCCAGACTTGTTCAACAGGCCAGCCATTACGCTCGTCATCAAAATCACTCGCATCAACCAAACCG
TTATTCATTCGTGATTGCGCCTGAGCGAGACGAAATACGCGATCGCTGTTAAAAGGACAATTACAAACAG
GAATCGAATGCAACCGGCGCAGGAACACTGCCAGCGCATCAACAATATTTTCACCTGAATCAGGATATTC
TTCTAATACCTGGAATGCTGTTTTCCCGGGGATCGCAGTGGTGAGTAACCATGCATCATCAGGAGTACGG
ATAAAATGCTTGATGGTCGGAAGAGGCATAAATTCCGTCAGCCAGTTTAGTCTGACCATCTCATCTGTAA
CATCATTGGCAACGCTACCTTTGCCATGTTTCAGAAACAACTCTGGCGCATCGGGCTTCCCATACAATCG
ATAGATTGTCGCACCTGATTGCCCGACATTATCGCGAGCCCATTTATACCCATATAAATCAGCATCCATG
TTGGAATTTAATCGCGGCCTAGAGCAAGACGTTTCCCGTTGAATATGGCTCATAACACCCCTTGTATTAC
TGTTTATGTAAGCAGACAGTTTTATTGTTCATGACCAAAATCCCTTAACGTGAGTTTTCGTTCCACTGAG
CGTCAGACCCCGTAGAAAAGATCAAAGGATCTTCTTGAGATCCTTTTTTTCTGCGCGTAATCTGCTGCTT
GCAAACAAAAAAACCACCGCTACCAGCGGTGGTTTGTTTGCCGGATCAAGAGCTACCAACTCTTTTTCCG
AAGGTAACTGGCTTCAGCAGAGCGCAGATACCAAATACTGTCCTTCTAGTGTAGCCGTAGTTAGGCCACC
ACTTCAAGAACTCTGTAGCACCGCCTACATACCTCGCTCTGCTAATCCTGTTACCAGTGGCTGCTGCCAG
TGGCGATAAGTCGTGTCTTACCGGGTTGGACTCAAGACGATAGTTACCGGATAAGGCGCAGCGGTCGGGC
TGAACGGGGGGTTCGTGCACACAGCCCAGCTTGGAGCGAACGACCTACACCGAACTGAGATACCTACAGC
GTGAGCTATGAGAAAGCGCCACGCTTCCCGAAGGGAGAAAGGCGGACAGGTATCCGGTAAGCGGCAGGGT
CGGAACAGGAGAGCGCACGAGGGAGCTTCCAGGGGGAAACGCCTGGTATCTTTATAGTCCTGTCGGGTTT
CGCCACCTCTGACTTGAGCGTCGATTTTTGTGATGCTCGTCAGGGGGGCGGAGCCTATGGAAAAACGCCA
GCAACGCGGCCTTTTTACGGTTCCTGGCCTTTTGCTGGCCTTTTGCTCACATGTTCTTTCCTGCGTTATC
CCCTGATTCTGTGGATAACCGTATTACCGCCTTTGAGTGAGCTGATACCGCTCGCCGCAGCCGAACGACC
GAGCGCAGCGAGTCAGTGAGCGAGGAAGCGGAAGAGCGCCTGATGCGGTATTTTCTCCTTACGCATCTGT
GCGGTATTTCACACCGCAATGGTGCACTCTCAGTACAATCTGCTCTGATGCCGCATAGTTAAGCCAGTAT
ACACTCCGCTATCGCTACGTGACTGGGTCATGGCTGCGCCCCGACACCCGCCAACACCCGCTGACGCGCC
CTGACGGGCTTGTCTGCTCCCGGCATCCGCTTACAGACAAGCTGTGACCGTCTCCGGGAGCTGCATGTGT
CAGAGGTTTTCACCGTCATCACCGAAACGCGCGAGGCAGCTGCGGTAAAGCTCATCAGCGTGGTCGTGAA
GCGATTCACAGATGTCTGCCTGTTCATCCGCGTCCAGCTCGTTGAGTTTCTCCAGAAGCGTTAATGTCTG
GCTTCTGATAAAGCGGGCCATGTTAAGGGCGGTTTTTTCCTGTTTGGTCACTGATGCCTCCGTGTAAGGG
GGATTTCTGTTCATGGGGGTAATGATACCGATGAAACGAGAGAGGATGCTCACGATACGGGTTACTGATG
ATGAACATGCCCGGTTACTGGAACGTTGTGAGGGTAAACAACTGGCGGTATGGATGCGGCGGGACCAGAG
AAAAATCACTCAGGGTCAATGCCAGCGCTTCGTTAATACAGATGTAGGTGTTCCACAGGGTAGCCAGCAG
CATCCTGCGATGCAGATCCGGAACATAATGGTGCAGGGCGCTGACTTCCGCGTTTCCAGACTTTACGAAA
CACGGAAACCGAAGACCATTCATGTTGTTGCTCAGGTCGCAGACGTTTTGCAGCAGCAGTCGCTTCACGT
TCGCTCGCGTATCGGTGATTCATTCTGCTAACCAGTAAGGCAACCCCGCCAGCCTAGCCGGGTCCTCAAC
GACAGGAGCACGATCATGCGCACCCGTGGGGCCGCCATGCCGGCGATAATGGCCTGCTTCTCGCCGAAAC
GTTTGGTGGCGGGACCAGTGACGAAGGCTTGAGCGAGGGCGTGCAAGATTCCGAATACCGCAAGCGACAG
GCCGATCATCGTCGCGCTCCAGCGAAAGCGGTCCTCGCCGAAAATGACCCAGAGCGCTGCCGGCACCTGT
CCTACGAGTTGCATGATAAAGAAGACAGTCATAAGTGCGGCGACGATAGTCATGCCCCGCGCCCACCGGA
AGGAGCTGACTGGGTTGAAGGCTCTCAAGGGCATCGGTCGAGATCCCGGTGCCTAATGAGTGAGCTAACT
TACATTAATTGCGTTGCGCTCACTGCCCGCTTTCCAGTCGGGAAACCTGTCGTGCCAGCTGCATTAATGA
ATCGGCCAACGCGCGGGGAGAGGCGGTTTGCGTATTGGGCGCCAGGGTGGTTTTTCTTTTCACCAGTGAG
ACGGGCAACAGCTGATTGCCCTTCACCGCCTGGCCCTGAGAGAGTTGCAGCAAGCGGTCCACGCTGGTTT
GCCCCAGCAGGCGAAAATCCTGTTTGATGGTGGTTAACGGCGGGATATAACATGAGCTGTCTTCGGTATC
GTCGTATCCCACTACCGAGATATCCGCACCAACGCGCAGCCCGGACTCGGTAATGGCGCGCATTGCGCCC
AGCGCCATCTGATCGTTGGCAACCAGCATCGCAGTGGGAACGATGCCCTCATTCAGCATTTGCATGGTTT
GTTGAAAACCGGACATGGCACTCCAGTCGCCTTCCCGTTCCGCTATCGGCTGAATTTGATTGCGAGTGAG
ATATTTATGCCAGCCAGCCAGACGCAGACGCGCCGAGACAGAACTTAATGGGCCCGCTAACAGCGCGATT
TGCTGGTGACCCAATGCGACCAGATGCTCCACGCCCAGTCGCGTACCGTCTTCATGGGAGAAAATAATAC
TGTTGATGGGTGTCTGGTCAGAGACATCAAGAAATAACGCCGGAACATTAGTGCAGGCAGCTTCCACAGC
AATGGCATCCTGGTCATCCAGCGGATAGTTAATGATCAGCCCACTGACGCGTTGCGCGAGAAGATTGTGC
ACCGCCGCTTTACAGGCTTCGACGCCGCTTCGTTCTACCATCGACACCACCACGCTGGCACCCAGTTGAT
CGGCGCGAGATTTAATCGCCGCGACAATTTGCGACGGCGCGTGCAGGGCCAGACTGGAGGTGGCAACGCC
AATCAGCAACGACTGTTTGCCCGCCAGTTGTTGTGCCACGCGGTTGGGAATGTAATTCAGCTCCGCCATC
GCCGCTTCCACTTTTTCCCGCGTTTTCGCAGAAACGTGGCTGGCCTGGTTCACCACGCGGGAAACGGTCT
GATAAGAGACACCGGCATACTCTGCGACATCGTATAACGTTACTGGTTTCACATTCACCACCCTGAATTG
ACTCTCTTCCGGGCGCTATCATGCCATACCGCGAAAGGTTTTGCGCCATTCGATGGTGTCCGGGATCTCG
ACGCTCTCCCTTATGCGACTCCTGCATTAGGAAGCAGCCCAGTAGTAGGTTGAGGCCGTTGAGCACCGCC
GCCGCAAGGAATGGTGCATGCAAGGAGATGGCGCCCAACAGTCCCCCGGCCACGGGGCCTGCCACCATAC
CCACGCCGAAACAAGCGCTCATGAGCCCGAAGTGGCGAGCCCGATCTTCCCCATCGGTGATGTCGGCGAT
ATAGGCGCCAGCAACCGCACCTGTGGCGCCGGTGATGCCGGCCACGATGCGTCCGGCGTAGAGGATCGAG
ATCTCGATCCCGCGAAATTAATACGACTCACTATAGGGGAATTGTGAGCGGATAACAATTCCCCTCTAGA
AATAATTTTGTTTAACTTTAAGAAGGAGATATACCATGGGCAGCAGCCATCATCATCATCATCACAGCAG
CGGCCTGGTGCCGCGCGGCAGCCATATGAATATTCGTGAACGTAAACGCAAACATTTGGAGGCGTGTCTG
GAAGGTGAAGTGGCATATCAGAAAACAACCACGGGTCTGGAAGGTTTTCGTTTACGCTATCAGGCACTGG
CCGGCTTAGCGCTGTCAGAAGTGGATCTGACAACCCCGTTTCTGGGCAAAACCCTGAAAGCTCCGTTTTT
AATCGGTGCCATGACGGGCGGCGAAGAAAATGGCGAACGTATCAACTTGGCCCTGGCCGAAGCGGCTGAA
GCCTTAGGCGTTGGTATGATGCTGGGCTCAGGTCGCATCTTACTGGAACGTCCGGAAGCTCTGCGTAGTT
TTCGTGTGCGTAAAGTGGCTCCTAAAGCGCTGTTAATTGCCAACTTAGGCTTAGCACAGCTGCGTCGCTA
TGGTCGCGATGATCTGCTGCGCCTGGTTGAAATGTTAGAAGCAGATGCACTGGCCTTTCATGTTAATCCA
CTTCAAGAAGCAGTTCAGCGTGGGGATACAGATTTTCGCGGCTTAGTTGAACGCTTAGCCGAATTATTAC
CACTGCCATTTCCAGTTATGGTTAAAGAAGTGGGTCATGGTCTGAGTCGCGAAGCGGCACTGGCATTACG
CGATCTCCCTCTGGCCGCAGTTGATGTTGCGGGTGCCGGCGGAACTTCTTGGGCCCGCGTTGAAGAATGG
GTTCGCTTTGGTGAAGTTCGTCATCCGGAATTATGTGAAATCGGTATTCCTACCGCCCGTGCTATCCTGG
AAGTGCGCGAAGTGTTACCACATCTGCCTTTAGTTGCCTCAGGCGGTGTGTATACAGGTACGGATGGCGC
CAAAGCATTAGCCTTAGGTGCCGATCTGTTAGCAGTTGCTCGTCCATTATTACGTCCAGCCCTGGAAGGC
GCCGAGAGAGTTGCAGCTTGGATCGGCGATTATCTGGAAGAACTGCGAACCGCCCTGTTTGCTATCGGTG
CACGCAATCCTAAAGAAGCTCGTGGTCGTGTGGAACGTGTGTAATAACTCGAGCACCACCACCACCACCA
CTGAGATCCGGCTGCTAACAAAGCCCGAAAGGAAGCTGAGTTGGCTGCTGCCACCGCTGAGCAATAACTA
GCATAACCCCTTGGGGCCTCTAAACGGGTCTTGAGGGGTTTTTTGCTGAAAGGAGGAACTATATCCGGAT
